>Addgene plasmid #18686 | pRS426 Gal-RNQ1-YFP | addgene partial sequence | sequence record 24544 | GAL1 5'-AATATACCTCTATACTTTAACGTC-3'
CCCGGATCTAGATGGATACGGATAAGTTAATCTCAGAGGCTGAGTCTCATTTTTCTCAAGGAAACCATGC
AGAAGCTGTTGCGAAGTTGACATCCGCAGCTCAGTCGAACCCCAATGACGAGCAAATGTCAACTATTGAA
TCATTAATTCAAAAAATCGCAGGATACGTCATGGACAACCGTAGTGGTGGTAGTGACGCCTCGCAAGATC
GTGCTGCTGGTGGTGGTTCATCTTTTATGAACACTTTAATGGCAGACTCTAAGGGTTCTTCCCAAACGCA
ACTAGGAAAACTAGCTTTGTTAGCCACAGTGATGACACACTCATCAAATAAAGGTTCTTCTAACAGAGGG
TTTGACGTAGGGACTGTCATGTCAATGCTAAGTGGTTCTGGCGGCGGGAGCCAAAGTATGGGTGCTTCCG
GCCTGGCTGCCTTGGCTTCTCAATTCTTTAAGTCAGGTAACAATTCCCAAGGTCAGGGACAAGGTCAAGG
TCAAGGTCAAGGTCAAGGACAAGGTCAAGGTCAAGGTTCTTTTACTGCTTTGGCGTCTTTGGCTTCATCT
TTCATGAATTCCAACAACAATAATCAGCAAGGTCAAAATCAAAGCTCCGGTGGTTCCTCCTTTGGATGNC
TGGCTTTCTATGGGCAAGCNNTTTTATGCCTCCCAAATAATAATTCAGAACTCCAACAATAGTCAACAGG
GCTATAACCAATCCTATCAAAACGGTAACCAAAATAGTCAAGGTTACAATAATCAACAGTACCAGGTGGC
AACGGTGGTTACCACAACACAGGGACAATCTGGTGT
