[The description below was written by a language model from this plasmid's Addgene catalogue record.]
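Description:
pRS426 Gal-RNQ1-YFP is a yeast expression plasmid built on the pRS426 Gal backbone, a shuttle vector of the pRS series that is maintained in both Escherichia coli and Saccharomyces cerevisiae. In bacteria it is propagated as a high-copy plasmid under ampicillin selection. In yeast it is selected through the URA3 auxotrophic marker, which restores uracil prototrophy to ura3 host strains. pRS426-type vectors conventionally carry a 2μ origin for multicopy episomal maintenance in yeast, although no feature table accompanies this record to confirm the individual backbone elements.

The payload is the S. cerevisiae RNQ1 gene (YCL028W), an insert of about 1.2 kb cloned between XbaI and BamHI sites that both remain intact. The coding sequence sits upstream of a YFP sequence supplied by the backbone, so Rnq1 is produced with a C-terminal YFP fusion. Expression is driven by a Gal promoter, as indicated by the construct name and by the sequencing primer annotated as reading from that promoter. Promoters of this type are induced by galactose and repressed by glucose, which allows Rnq1-YFP overproduction to be switched on by changing the carbon source.

Rnq1 is a glutamine/asparagine-rich yeast prion protein. The fluorescent fusion allows its distribution in living cells, diffuse or assembled into foci, to be followed by microscopy. The associated publication concerns chaperone-dependent amyloid assembly and its protective role against prion toxicity, which fits use of the plasmid for inducible Rnq1 overexpression to study aggregation and toxicity in yeast.
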