Addgene plasmid #18686: pRS426 Gal-RNQ1-YFP
Depositing lab: Susan Lindquist. Depositing organization: Whitehead Institute for Biomedical Research. Publication: Chaperone-dependent amyloid assembly protects cells from prion toxicity. Douglas PM, Treusch S, Ren HY, Halfmann R, Duennwald ML, Lindquist S, Cyr DM. Proc Natl Acad Sci U S A. 2008 May 20. 105(20):7206-11. 10.1073/pnas.0802593105 PubMed 18480252.
Backbone
  Vector backbone: pRS426 Gal
  Backbone size w/o insert (bp): 7099
  Vector type: Yeast Expression
  Selectable markers: URA3
Growth in bacteria
  Bacterial resistance: Ampicillin, 100 μg/mL
  Growth temperature: 37°C
  Growth strain: DH5alpha
  Copy number: High Copy
Gene/Insert
  Gene/Insert name: Rnq1 (alt names: Rnq1 YFP; Gal-Rnq1-YFP p426)
  Species: S. cerevisiae (budding yeast)
  Insert size (bp): 1215
  Entrez Gene: RNQ1 (a.k.a. YCL028W)
  Tag / fusion protein: YFP (C terminal on backbone)
  Cloning method: Restriction Enzyme; 5′ cloning site Xba1 (not destroyed); 3′ cloning site BamH1 (not destroyed)
  Sequencing primers: 5′ From Gal Promoter GTTAATATACCTCTATACTTTAACGTCAAGGAGA
Terms and licenses: Academic/Nonprofit Terms; Industry Terms: Not Available to Industry
How to cite: pRS426 Gal-RNQ1-YFP was a gift from Susan Lindquist (Addgene plasmid # 18686 ; http://n2t.net/addgene:18686 ; RRID:Addgene_18686)
